>Addgene plasmid #206035 | pEF1a-mXRCC1pd-eGFP | addgene full sequence | sequence record 404959 | Addgene NGS Result
GAATTCAGCTAGCAGTGTACAATGCCAGAAATTTCACTTCGGCATGTAGTCTCATGTTCTTCACAAGATT
CTACACACTGCGCTGAGAACCTACTGAAAGCAGATACCTATAGAAAATGGAGAGCTGCGAAAGCCGGTGA
AAAGACAATTTCCGTAGTGTTGCAACTGGAAAAGGAAGAACAAATTCATTCAGTCGATATCGGAAACGAC
GGGTCCGCGTTCGTCGAAGTACTCGTCGGATCATCAGCCGGCGGCGCAACTGCCGGAGAGCAAGATTACG
AAGTTCTCCTCGTGACGTCTTCATTTATGTCACCTAGTGAATCAAGATCAGGTGCCAACCCAAATAGAGT
ACGTATCTTCGGGCCCGATAAACTTGTGCGAGCCGCTGCAGAAAAGCGATGGGATAGAGTGAAGATAGTT
TGTTCCCAACCCTATTCTAAAGATTCCCCTTATGGTCTAAGCTTCGTTAAATTCCATTCTCCCCCAGATA
AGGACGAAGCTGAAGCCACTAGTCAAAAGGTAACCGTCACTAAACTGGGACAATTCAGAGTCAAGGAAGA
AGACGATTCCGCTAATGCTCTCGCACCCGGTGCATTGTTCTTTGCACGGATTAATAAAACCAGCAGTGCT
TCCACCTCAGATCCTGCCGGTCCGTCCTACGCCGCCGCCACCCTTCAAGCTGCCGCTGCCGCGAGCTCTG
CTTCCCCCGTACCAAAAGTGGTTGGGTCCAGCGCAAAACCCCAAGAACCACCAAAGGGCAAACGAAAGCT
TGATCTCTCACTTGAGGATCGAAAGCCACCTTCTAAGCCATCTGCCGGCCCTGCCACTCTGAAACGTCCT
AAGCTGTCCGTGCCATCCCGGACGCCTGCAGCTGCTCCTGCTTCTACGCCCGCGCAACGCGCAGTGCCCG
GTAAACCTAGAGGTGAGGGAACTGAACCCCGAGGCGCCAGGACAGGACCGCAGGAACTAGGGAAAATTCT
CCAGGGAGTCGTAGTCGTCCTGAGCGGGTTTCAAAATCCTTTTCGATCTGAACTGAGAGATAAAGCTCTC
GAGTTGGGCGCTAAATACCGACCCGATTGGACACCTGATTCTACCCACCTGATATGCGCTTTCGCTAATA
CACCTAAGTATTCACAAGTGTTGGGGCTGGGTGGACGCATAGTTAGAAAGGAATGGGTTCTAGATTGCCA
TCATATGCGCCGGCGTCTTCCTTCTAGGAGATATTTGATGGCTGGACTCGGTTCATCTAGCGAAGATGAG
GGCGATAGCCATTCCGAATCTGGAGAGGATGAGGCACCTAAACTGCCTCAGAAACGCCCACAACCAAAGG
CTAAAACTCAAGCCGCCGGGCCATCTTCCCCACCCAGACCCCCTACTCCTAAGGAAACAAAGGCCCCCAG
CCCCGGCCCTCAAGATAACTCTGATACCGAAGGTGAGGAATCTGAGGGTAGAGATAATGGCGCGGAAGAC
AGCGGTGATACAGAAGACGAGCTTCGCAGAGTCGCAAAGCAACGGGAGCAGAGACAACCACCCGCTCCCG
AAGAAAACGGAGAAGATCCTTACGCCGGAAGCACTGACGAAAATACCGATTCAGAAACTCCTTCCGAAGC
CGATCTCCCCATTCCTGAACTGCCTGATTTCTTTGAAGGGAAGCATTTCTTTCTCTACGGAGAATTTCCG
GGAGACGAACGTCGCCGGCTGATTAGGTATGTCACGGCATTTAACGGGGAACTGGAAGATTACATGAACG
AACGAGTACAATTTGTGATAACTGCACAAGAATGGGATCCAAATTTCGAAGAAGCGTTGATGGAGAATCC
GTCACTTGCATTTGTTAGGCCAAGGTGGATTTATTCTTGCAACGAGAAACAGAAACTCCTTCCTCACCAA
CTGTACGGCGTTGTTCCACAAGCGGTGGAACTTAAACTGCGGATTCTCCAATCCACAGTCCCCAGAGCTC
GAGATCCCCCAGTGGCTACAGTAGAACTGAAACTCAGGATCCTTCAATCCACAGTGCCCAGAGCTAGAGA
TCCCCCAGTTGCAACAATGGTCTCAAAAGGGGAAGAACTTTTCACAGGAGTCGTTCCAATATTGGTAGAA
CTCGATGGTGATGTTAATGGTCATAAATTTTCAGTCTCTGGTGAAGGGGAAGGTGACGCTACATATGGGA
AACTCACTCTCAAATTTATTTGTACTACAGGAAAACTCCCTGTACCTTGGCCAACTTTGGTTACTACTCT
TACTTATGGAGTCCAATGCTTTTCTCGTTATCCTGATCATATGAAACAACATGATTTCTTTAAATCAGCG
ATGCCTGAGGGGTATGTGCAAGAAAGGACAATATTCTTCAAAGACGATGGTAATTATAAAACAAGGGCAG
AAGTAAAATTTGAAGGAGATACGCTTGTCAATCGAATAGAATTGAAGGGAATTGATTTTAAAGAAGATGG
CAATATCCTCGGTCATAAACTCGAATATAATTACAATAGTCATAATGTATACATTATGGCAGATAAACAG
AAGAATGGCATTAAAGTCAATTTTAAAATTCGGCATAATATTGAAGACGGGTCCGTCCAACTTGCAGACC
ATTATCAACAAAATACACCGATTGGAGATGGTCCAGTTCTACTCCCTGATAATCATTATCTATCTACGCA
ATCTGCTCTATCCAAGGATCCAAATGAGAAAAGAGACCATATGGTGCTCCTCGAATTTGTCACAGCGGCG
GGCATAACCCTTGGGATGGATGAACTCTATAAATAGACGAGATCTAAGGCTAGCTTGACTGACTGAGATA
CAGCGTACCTTCAGCTCACAGACATGATAAGATACATTGATGAGTTTGGACAAACCACAACTAGAATGCA
GTGAAAAAAATGCTTTATTTGTGAAATTTGTGATGCTATTGCTTTATTTGTAACCATTATAAGCTGCAAT
AAACAAGTTAACAACAACAATTGCATTCATTTTATGTTTCAGGTTCAGGGGGAGGTGTGGGAGGTTTTTT
AAAGCAAGTAAAACCTCTACAAATGTGGTATTGGCCCATCTCTATCGGTATCGTAGCATAACCCCTTGGG
GCCTCTAAACGGGTCTTGAGGGGTTTTTTGTGCCCCTCGGGCCGGATTGCTATCTACCGGCATTGGCGCA
GAAAAAAATGCCTGATGCGACGCTGCGCGTCTTATACTCCCACATATGCCAGATTCAGCAACGGATACGG
CTTCCCCAACTTGCCCACTTCCATACGTGTCCTCCTTACCAGAAATTTATCCTTAAGGTCGTCAGCTATC
CTGCAGGCGATCTCTCGATTTCGATCAAGACATTCCTTTAATGGTCTTTTCTGGACACCACTAGGGGTCA
GAAGTAGTTCATCAAACTTTCTTCCCTCCCTAATCTCATTGGTTACCTTGGGCTATCGAAACTTAATTAA
CCAGTCAAGTCAGCTACTTGGCGAGATCGACTTGTCTGGGTTTCGACTACGCTCAGAATTGCGTCAGTCA
AGTTCGATCTGGTCCTTGCTATTGCACCCGTTCTCCGATTACGAGTTTCATTTAAATCATGTGAGCAAAA
GGCCAGCAAAAGGCCAGGAACCGTAAAAAGGCCGCGTTGCTGGCGTTTTTCCATAGGCTCCGCCCCCCTG
ACGAGCATCACAAAAATCGACGCTCAAGTCAGAGGTGGCGAAACCCGACAGGACTATAAAGATACCAGGC
GTTTCCCCCTGGAAGCTCCCTCGTGCGCTCTCCTGTTCCGACCCTGCCGCTTACCGGATACCTGTCCGCC
TTTCTCCCTTCGGGAAGCGTGGCGCTTTCTCATAGCTCACGCTGTAGGTATCTCAGTTCGGTGTAGGTCG
TTCGCTCCAAGCTGGGCTGTGTGCACGAACCCCCCGTTCAGCCCGACCGCTGCGCCTTATCCGGTAACTA
TCGTCTTGAGTCCAACCCGGTAAGACACGACTTATCGCCACTGGCAGCAGCCACTGGTAACAGGATTAGC
AGAGCGAGGTATGTAGGCGGTGCTACAGAGTTCTTGAAGTGGTGGCCTAACTACGGCTACACTAGAAGAA
CAGTATTTGGTATCTGCGCTCTGCTGAAGCCAGTTACCTTCGGAAAAAGAGTTGGTAGCTCTTGATCCGG
CAAACAAACCACCGCTGGTAGCGGTGGTTTTTTTGTTTGCAAGCAGCAGATTACGCGCAGAAAAAAAGGA
TCTCAAGAAGATCCTTTGATCTTTTCTACGGGGTCTGACGCTCAGTGGAACGAAAACTCACGTTAAGGGA
TTTTGGTCATGAGATTATCAAAAAGGATCTTCACCTAGATCCTTTTAAATTAAAAATGAAGTTTTAAATC
AATCTAAAGTATATATGAGTAAACTTGGTCTGACAGTTACCAATGCTTAATCAGTGAGGCACCTATCTCA
GCGATCTGTCTATTTCGTTCATCCATAGTTGCATTTAAATTTCCGAACTCTCCAAGGCCCTCGTCGGAAA
ATCTTCAAACCTTTCGTCCGATCCATCTTGCAGGCTACCTCTCGAACGAACTATCGCAAGTCTCTTGGCC
GGCCTTGCGCCTTGGCTATTGCTTGGCAGCGCCTATCGCCAGGTATTACTCCAATCCCGAATATCCGAGA
TCGGGATCACCCGAGAGAAGTTCAACCTACATCCTCAATCCCGATCTATCCGAGATCCGAGGAATATCGA
AATCGGGGCGCGCCTGGCCTCCGCGCCGGGTTTTGGCGCCTCCCGCGGGCGCCCCCCTCGTCACGGCGAG
CGCTGCCACGTCAGACGAAGGGCGCAGGAGCGTCCTGATCCTTCCGCCCGGACGCTCAGGACAGCGGCCC
GCTGCTCATAAGACTCGGCCTTAGAACCCCAGTATCAGCAGAAGGACATTTTAGGACGGGACTTGGGTGA
CTCTAGGGCACTGGTTTTCTTTCCAGAGAGCGGAACAGGCGAGGAAAAGTAGTCCCTTCTCGGCGATTCT
GCGGAGGGATCTCCGTGGGGCGGTGAACGCCGATGATTATATAAGGACGCGCCGGGTGTGGCACAGCTAG
TTCCGTCGCAGCCGGGATTTGGGTCGCGGTTCTTGTTTGTGGATCGCTGTGATCGTCACTTGGTGAGTAG
CGGGCTGCTGGGCTGGCCGGGGCTTTCGTGGCCGCCGGGCCGCTCGGTGGGACGGAAGCGTGTGGAGAGA
CCGCCAAGGGCTGTAGTCTGGGTCCGCGAGCAAGGTTGCCCTGAACTGGGGGTTGGGGGGAGCGCAGCAA
AATGGCGGCTGTTCCCGAGTCTTGAATGGAAGACGCTTGTGAGGCGGGCTGTGAGGTCGTTGAAACAAGG
TGGGGGGCATGGTGGGCGGCAAGAACCCAAGGTCTTGAGCCCTTCGCTAATGCGGGAAAGCTCTTATTCG
GGTGAGATGGGCTGGGCACCATCTGGGGACCCTGACGTGAAGTTTGTCACTGACTGGAGAACTCGGTTTG
TCGTCTGTTGCGGGGGCGGCAGTTATGGCGGTGCCGTTGGGCAGTGCACCCGTACCTTTGGGAGCGCGCG
CCCTCGTCGTGTCGTGACGTCACCCGTTCTGTTGGCTTATAATGCAGGGTGGGGCCACCTGCCGGTAGGT
GTGCGGTAGGCTTTTCTCCGTCGCAGGACGCAGGGTTCGGGCCTAGGGTAGGCTCTCCTGAATCGACAGG
CGCCGGACCTCTGGTGAGGGGAGGGATAAGTGAGGCGTCAGTTTCTTTGGTCGGTTTTATGTACCTATCT
TCTTAAGTAGCTGAAGCTCCGGTTTTGAACTATGCGCTCGGGGTTGGCGAGTGTGTTTTGTGAAGTTTTT
TAGGCACCTTTTGAAATGTAATCATTTGGGTCAATATGTAATTTTCAGTGTTAGACTTGTAAATTGTCCG
CTAAATTCTGGCCGTTTTTGGCTTTTTTGTTAGACAACATGACCGAGTACAAGCCCACGGTGCGCCTCGC
CACCCGCGACGACGTCCCCAGGGCCGTACGCACCCTCGCCGCCGCGTTCGCCGACTACCCCGCCACGCGC
CACACCGTCGATCCGGACCGCCACATCGAGCGGGTCACCGAGCTGCAAGAACTCTTCCTCACGCGCGTCG
GGCTCGACATCGGCAAGGTGTGGGTCGCGGACGACGGCGCCGCGGTGGCGGTCTGGACCACGCCGGAGAG
CGTCGAAGCGGGGGCGGTGTTCGCCGAGATCGGCCCGCGCATGGCCGAGTTGAGCGGTTCCCGGCTGGCC
GCGCAGCAACAGATGGAGGGCCTCCTGGCGCCGCACCGGCCCAAGGAGCCCGCGTGGTTCCTGGCCACCG
TCGGCGTCTCGCCCGACCACCAGGGCAAGGGTCTGGGCAGCGCCGTCGTGCTCCCCGGAGTGGAGGCCGC
CGAGCGCGCCGGGGTGCCCGCCTTCCTGGAGACCTCCGCGCCCCGCAACCTCCCCTTCTACGAGCGGCTC
GGCTTCACCGTCACCGCCGACGTCGAGGTGCCCGAAGGACCGCGCACCTGGTGCATGACCCGCAAGCCCG
GTGCCTAGGCTAGTATGTAAGCCTAGTCTTAGATAATAAAATCGCTATCCATCGAAGATGGATGTGTGTT
GGTTTTTTGTGTGTGTAACGCTAGGCGCGCCTGGTGTACCGAGAACGATCCTCTCAGTGCGAGTCTCGAC
GATCCATATCGTTGCTTGGCAGTCAGCCAGTCGGAATCCAGCTTGGGACCCAGGAAGTCCAATCGTCAGA
TATTGTACTCAAGCCTGGTCACGGCAGCGTACCGATCTGTTTAAACCTAGATATTGATAGTCTGATCGGT
CAACGTATAATCGAGTCCTAGCTTTTGCAAACATCTATCAAGAGACAGGATCAGCAGGAGGCTTTCGCAT
GAGTATTCAACATTTCCGTGTCGCCCTTATTCCCTTTTTTGCGGCATTTTGCCTTCCTGTTTTTGCTCAC
CCAGAAACGCTGGTGAAAGTAAAAGATGCTGAAGATCAGTTGGGTGCGCGAGTGGGTTACATCGAACTGG
ATCTCAACAGCGGTAAGATCCTTGAGAGTTTTCGCCCCGAAGAACGCTTTCCAATGATGAGCACTTTTAA
AGTTCTGCTATGTGGCGCGGTATTATCCCGTATTGACGCCGGGCAAGAGCAACTCGGTCGCCGCATACAC
TATTCTCAGAATGACTTGGTTGAGTATTCACCAGTCACAGAAAAGCATCTTACGGATGGCATGACAGTAA
GAGAATTATGCAGTGCTGCCATAACCATGAGTGATAACACTGCGGCCAACTTACTTCTGACAACGATTGG
AGGACCGAAGGAGCTAACCGCTTTTTTGCACAACATGGGGGATCATGTAACTCGCCTTGATCGTTGGGAA
CCGGAGCTGAATGAAGCCATACCAAACGACGAGCGTGACACCACGATGCCTGTAGCAATGGCAACAACCT
TGCGTAAACTATTAACTGGCGAACTACTTACTCTAGCTTCCCGGCAACAGTTGATAGACTGGATGGAGGC
GGATAAAGTTGCAGGACCACTTCTGCGCTCGGCCCTTCCGGCTGGCTGGTTTATTGCTGATAAATCTGGA
GCCGGTGAGCGTGGGTCTCGCGGTATCATTGCAGCACTGGGGCCAGATGGTAAGCCCTCCCGTATCGTAG
TTATCTACACGACGGGGAGTCAGGCAACTATGGATGAACGAAATAGACAGATCGCTGAGATAGGTGCCTC
ACTGATTAAGCATTGGTAACCGATTCTAGGTGCATTGGCGCAGAAAAAAATGCCTGATGCGACGCTGCGC
GTCTTATACTCCCACATATGCCAGATTCAGCAACGGATACGGCTTCCCCAACTTGCCCACTTCCATACGT
GTCCTCCTTACCAGAAATTTATCCTTAAGATCCCGAATCGTTTAAACTCGACTCTGGCTCTATCGAATCT
CCGTCGTTTCGAGCTTACGCGAACAGCCGTGGCGCTCATTTGCTCGTCGGGCATCGAATCTCGTCAGCTA
TCGTCAGCTTACCTTTTTGGCAGCGATCGCGGCTCCCGACATCTTGGACCATTAGCTCCACAGGTATCTT
CTTCCCTCTAGTGGTCATAACAGCAGCTTCAGCTACCTCTCAATTCAAAAAACCCCTCAAGACCCGTTTA
GAGGCCCCAAGGGGTTATGCTATCAATCGTTGCGTTACACACACAAAAAACCAACACACATCCATCTTCG
ATGGATAGCGATTTTATTATCTAACTGCTGATCGAGTGTAGCCAGATCTCGTGAGGCTCCGGTGCCCGTC
AGTGGGCAGAGCGCACATCGCCCACAGTCCCCGAGAAGTTGGGGGGAGGGGTCGGCAATTGAACCGGTGC
CTAGAGAAGGTGGCGCGGGGTAAACTGGGAAAGTGATGTCGTGTACTGGCTCCGCCTTTTTCCCGAGGGT
GGGGGAGAACCGTATATAAGTGCACTAGTCGCCGTGAACGTTCTTTTTCGCAACGGGTTTGCCGCCAGAA
CACAGGTAAGTGCCGTGTGTGGTTCCCGCGGGCCTGGCCTCTTTACGGGTTATGGCCCTTGCGTGCCTTG
AATTACTTCCACCTGGCTGCAGTACGTGATTCTTGATCCCGAGCTTCGGGTTGGAAGTGGGTGGGAGAGT
TCGTGGCCTTGCGCTTAAGGAGCCCCTTCGCCTCGTGCTTGAGTTGTGGCCTGGCCTGGGCGCTGGGGCC
GCCGCGTGCGAATCTGGTGGCACCTTCGCGCCTGTCTCGCTGCTTTCGATAAGTCTCTAGCCATTTAAAA
TTTTTGATGACCTGCTGCGACGCTTTTTTTCTGGCAAGATAGTCTTGTAAATGCGGGCCAAGATCAGCAC
ACTGGTATTTCGGTTTTTGGGGCCGCGGGCGGCGACGGGGCCCGTGCGTCCCAGCGCACATGTTCGGCGA
GGCGGGGCCTGCGAGCGCGGCCACCGAGAATCGGACGGGGGTAGTCTCAAGCTGCCCGGCCTGCTCTGGT
GCCTGGCCTCGCGCCGCCGTGTATCGCCCCGCCCTGGGCGGCAAGGCTGGCCCGGTCGGCACCAGTTGCG
TGAGCGGAAAGATGGCCGCTTCCCGGCCCTGCTGCAGGGAGCACAAAATGGAGGACGCGGCGCTCGGGAG
AGCGGGCGGGTGAGTCACCCACACAAAGGAAAAGGGCCTTTCCGTCCTCAGCCGTCGCTTCATGTGACTC
CACGGAGTACCGGGCGCCGTCCAGGCACCTCGATTAGTTCTCCAGCTTTTGGAGTACGTCGTCTTTAGGT
TGGGGGGAGGGGTTTTATGCGATGGAGTTTCCCCACACTGAGTGGGTGGAGACTGAAGTTAGGCCAGCTT
GGCACTTGATGTAATTCTCCTTGGAATTTGCCCTTTTTGAGTTTGGATCTTGGTTCATTCTCAAGCCTCA
GACAGTGGTTCAAAGTTTTTTTCTTCCATTTCAGGTGTCGTGAAAACTACCCCTAAAAGCCAAAAGATCT
TTGTCGATCCTACCATCCACTCGACACACCCGCCAGCGGCCGCTGCCAAGCTT
Features (pLannotate 1.2.2; 18 found; start..end, strand, type, name):
     22..1914    +  CDS            Xrcc1: XRCC1_MOUSE - Also known as Xrcc-1. Experimental evidence at protein level: Swiss-Prot protein existence level 1. Involved in DNA single-strand break repair by mediating the assembly of DNA break repair protein complexes (By similarity). Probably during DNA repair, negatively regulates ADP-ribose levels by modulating ADP-ribosyltransferase PARP1 activity (PubMed:28002403). From Mus musculus (Mouse).
   2047..2763    +  CDS            EGFP: EGFP is a basic (constitutively fluorescent) green fluorescent protein published in 1996, derived from Aequorea victoria. It is reported to be a rapidly-maturing weak dimer with moderate acid sensitivity.
   2828..2949    -  polyA_signal   SV40 poly(A) signal: SV40 polyadenylation signal
   2972..3041    -  CDS            large T antigen (fragment): large T antigen from SV40 (simian virus 40)
   3064..3110    +  terminator     T7 terminator: transcription terminator for bacteriophage T7 RNA polymerase
   3140..3276    +  terminator     rrnG terminator: transcription terminator from the E. coli ribosomal RNA rrnG operon (Albrechtsen et al., 1991)
   3321..3392    +  misc_feature   3' β-globin insulator: insulator downstream of the human β-globin locus (Farrell et al., 2002)
   3618..4206    -  rep_origin     ori: high-copy-number ColE1/pMB1/pBR322/pUC origin of replication
   4378..4442    -  CDS            bla(M) (fragment): β-lactamase lacking the signal sequence; bla(M); allows cytosolic expression of β-lactamase
   4706..5915    +  promoter       UbC promoter: human ubiquitin C promoter
   5919..6516    +  CDS            PuroR (fragment): puromycin N-acetyltransferase; pac from Streptomyces; confers resistance to puromycin
   6545..6593    +  polyA_signal   poly(A) signal: synthetic polyadenylation signal
   6859..7719    +  CDS            AmpR: β-lactamase; bla; confers resistance to ampicillin, carbenicillin, and related antibiotics
   7732..7868    +  terminator     rrnG terminator: transcription terminator from the E. coli ribosomal RNA rrnG operon (Albrechtsen et al., 1991)
   8020..8091    +  misc_feature   5' β-globin insulator: insulator upstream of the human β-globin locus (Farrell et al., 2002)
   8096..8142    -  terminator     T7 terminator: transcription terminator for bacteriophage T7 RNA polymerase
   8160..8208    -  polyA_signal   poly(A) signal: synthetic polyadenylation signal
   8245..9423    +  promoter       EF-1α promoter: strong constitutive promoter for human elongation factor EF-1α
