[The description below was written by a language model from this plasmid's Addgene catalogue record and pLannotate feature annotations shown in this document.]
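Description:
pEF1a-mXRCC1pd-eGFP is a 9.5 kb mammalian expression plasmid built on the commercial pTwist-Ef1a backbone. It is maintained in E. coli through a high-copy ColE1/pUC-type origin and an ampicillin resistance (β-lactamase) gene. For selection in mammalian cells it carries a separate cassette in which the human ubiquitin C promoter drives puromycin N-acetyltransferase, followed by a synthetic polyadenylation signal. The annotation also shows bacterial transcription terminators (T7 and rrnG) and short β-globin insulator elements flanking the expression region; these backbone parts are meant to limit read-through and shield the cassette from neighbouring transcription.

The payload is a codon-optimized, synthesized coding sequence for mouse XRCC1, a scaffold protein that assembles repair complexes in DNA single-strand break and base excision repair. It is placed downstream of the strong constitutive human EF-1α promoter, which sits at the end of the numbered sequence and reads across the plasmid origin into the insert. The "pd" (PAR-deficient) variant carries eight alanine substitutions: S105A, S186A, K188A, S195A, S221A, S222A, S238A and S268A. The associated publication concerns covalent PARylation of base excision repair proteins, which suggests that these changes remove modification sites, although the record does not spell this out. EGFP is fused to the C terminus after an intervening unannotated segment, and an SV40 poly(A) signal is annotated downstream of the fusion, on the opposite strand.

The plasmid is intended for constitutive expression of fluorescently tagged, PARylation-deficient XRCC1 in mammalian cells, allowing visualization of the protein and puromycin selection of transfected cells. This fits studies of how PARylation of repair factors affects base excision repair and DNA demethylation.
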