Addgene plasmid #206035: pEF1a-mXRCC1pd-eGFP
Purpose: Mammalian expression of PAR-deficient mXRCC1pd coupled to eGFP under the control of a EF1a promoter
Depositing lab: Primo Schaer. Depositing organization: University of Basel. Publication: Covalent PARylation of DNA base excision repair proteins regulates DNA demethylation. Schwarz SD, Xu J, Gunasekera K, Schurmann D, Vagbo CB, Ferrari E, Slupphaug G, Hottiger MO, Schar P, Steinacher R. Nat Commun. 2024 Jan 2;15(1):184. doi: 10.1038/s41467-023-44209-8. PubMed 38167803.
Backbone
  Vector backbone: pTwist-Ef1a
  Backbone manufacturer: Twist Biosciences
  Backbone size w/o insert (bp): 6831
  Total vector size (bp): 9503
  Vector type: Mammalian Expression
  Selectable markers: Puromycin
Growth in bacteria
  Bacterial resistance: Ampicillin, 100 μg/mL
  Growth temperature: 37°C
  Growth strain: DH5alpha
  Copy number: Unknown
Gene/Insert
  Gene/Insert name: mXRCC1pd
  Species: M. musculus (mouse)
  Insert size (bp): 2745
  Mutation: S105A, S186A, K188A, S195A, S221A, S222A,S238A, S268A
  Promoter: Ef1a
  Tag / fusion protein: eGFP (C terminal on insert)
  Cloning method: Unknown
  Sequencing primers: 5′ EF1a-F; 3′ EBV-rev
Resource information
  A portion of this plasmid was derived from a plasmid made by: Twis Biosciences
Terms and licenses: Academic/Nonprofit Terms; Industry Terms: Not Available to Industry
Depositor comments: CDS of mXRCC1pd was codon-optimized and synthesized with Twist in the mentioned bkacbone
How to cite: pEF1a-mXRCC1pd-eGFP was a gift from Primo Schaer (Addgene plasmid # 206035 ; http://n2t.net/addgene:206035 ; RRID:Addgene_206035)
